Addgene plasmid #100730: FKBP-beta2(616-951)-mRuby2
Purpose: To express a clathrin "hook" in mammalian cells to hot-wire endocytosis
Depositing lab: Stephen Royle. Depositing organization: University of Warwick. Publication: New tools for "hot-wiring" clathrin-mediated endocytosis with temporal and spatial precision. Wood LA, Larocque G, Clarke NI, Sarkar S, Royle SJ. J Cell Biol. 2017 Sep 27. pii: jcb.201702188. doi: 10.1083/jcb.201702188. PubMed 28954824.
Backbone
  Vector backbone: pEGFP-N1
  Vector type: Mammalian Expression
  Selectable markers: Neomycin (select with G418)
Growth in bacteria
  Bacterial resistance: Kanamycin, 50 μg/mL
  Growth temperature: 37°C
  Growth strain: DH5alpha
  Copy number: High Copy
Gene/Insert
  Gene/Insert name: AP2B1 (alt name: beta2 adaptin)
  Species: H. sapiens (human)
  Insert size (bp): 1008
  Mutation: Long isoform
  GenBank ID: BC006201 NM_001030006.1
  Entrez Gene: AP2B1 (a.k.a. ADTB2, AP105B, AP2-BETA, CLAPB1)
  Promoter: CMV
  Tag / fusion protein: FKBP (N terminal on insert); mRuby2 (C terminal on insert)
  Cloning method: Restriction Enzyme; 5′ cloning site AgeI (not destroyed); 3′ cloning site XhoI (not destroyed)
  Sequencing primers: 5′ CMV Forward
Terms and licenses: Academic/Nonprofit Terms; Industry Terms: Not Available to Industry
How to cite: FKBP-beta2(616-951)-mRuby2 was a gift from Stephen Royle (Addgene plasmid # 100730 ; http://n2t.net/addgene:100730 ; RRID:Addgene_100730)
