[The description below was written by a language model from this plasmid's Addgene catalogue record and pLannotate feature annotations shown in this document.]
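Description:
FKBP-beta2(616-951)-mRuby2 is a mammalian expression plasmid of about 6.1 kb built on the pEGFP-N1 backbone, in which the original EGFP reporter has been replaced by the red fluorescent protein mRuby2. It is propagated in E. coli from a high-copy ColE1/pUC-type origin and also carries an f1 origin. A single NeoR/KanR (Tn5 aminoglycoside phosphotransferase) gene serves both hosts. A bacterial promoter drives it for kanamycin selection, and the SV40 enhancer/early promoter, with an HSV TK polyadenylation signal, drives it for G418 selection of transfected mammalian cells. Short hits annotated as large T antigen, ble and bGH poly(A) fragments are probably just incidental matches to backbone sequence rather than functional parts.

The payload is a single open reading frame driven by the CMV immediate-early enhancer and promoter and terminated by the SV40 poly(A) signal. It encodes human FKBP12 (FKBP1A) at the N terminus, then residues 616-951 of the long isoform of human AP2B1 (beta2 adaptin, a subunit of the AP-2 clathrin adaptor complex; a 1,008 bp insert cloned between AgeI and XhoI), and then C-terminal mRuby2. The annotation tool matched the AP2B1 segment to the bovine orthologue, but the catalogue lists the insert as human.

According to the record, this fusion acts as a clathrin "hook" for "hot-wiring" endocytosis. FKBP is a standard chemically induced dimerization domain that binds an FRB-tagged partner when rapamycin is added, so the hook can presumably be recruited on demand to a separately expressed membrane anchor. That partner construct is not part of this record. The mRuby2 tag lets the hook's relocalization be followed by live-cell fluorescence imaging.
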