Features (pLannotate 1.2.2; 17 found; start..end, strand, type, name):
     61..364     +  enhancer       CMV enhancer: human cytomegalovirus immediate early enhancer
    365..568     +  promoter       CMV promoter: human cytomegalovirus (CMV) immediate early promoter
    591..618     +  misc_feature   MCS (fragment): multiple cloning site
    666..989     +  CDS            FKBP1A: FKB1A_HUMAN - Also known as FKBP1, FKBP12. Experimental evidence at protein level: Swiss-Prot protein existence level 1. Keeps in an inactive conformation TGFBR1, the TGF-beta type I serine/threonine kinase receptor, preventing TGF-beta receptor activation in absence of ligand. Recruits SMAD7 to ACVR1B which prevents the association of SMAD2 and SMAD3 with the activin receptor complex, thereby blocking the activin signal. May modulate the RYR1 calcium channel activity. PPIases accelerate the folding of proteins. It catalyzes the cis-trans isomerization of proline imidic peptide bonds in oligop
    989..1011    +  misc_feature   MCS (fragment): multiple cloning site
   1020..2030    +  CDS            AP2B1 (fragment): AP2B1_BOVIN - Also known as CLAPB1. Experimental evidence at protein level: Swiss-Prot protein existence level 1. Component of the adaptor protein complex 2 (AP-2). Adaptor protein complexes function in protein transport via transport vesicles in different membrane traffic pathways. Adaptor protein complexes are vesicle coat components and appear to be involved in cargo selection and vesicle formation. AP-2 is involved in clathrin-dependent endocytosis in which cargo proteins are incorporated into vesicles surrounded by clathrin (clathrin-coated vesicles, CCVs) which are destined for fusion wi
   2040..2742    +  CDS            mRuby2 (fragment): monomeric red fluorescent protein derived from mRuby, with improved photophysical properties (Lam et al., 2012)
   2758..2841    +  CDS            large T antigen (fragment): large T antigen from SV40 (simian virus 40)
   2864..2985    +  polyA_signal   SV40 poly(A) signal: SV40 polyadenylation signal
   3019..3447    -  rep_origin     f1 ori (sequence partly withheld): f1 bacteriophage origin of replication; arrow indicates direction of (+) strand synthesis
   3474..3578    +  promoter       AmpR promoter: bla
   3580..3937    +  promoter       SV40 promoter: SV40 enhancer and early promoter
   3972..4766    +  CDS            NeoR/KanR: aminoglycoside phosphotransferase from Tn5; aph(3')-II (or nptII); confers resistance to neomycin, kanamycin, and G418 (Geneticin®)
   4787..4939    +  CDS            ble (fragment): BLE_KLEPN - Experimental evidence at protein level: Swiss-Prot protein existence level 1. Binding protein with a strong affinity to the bleomycin family of antibiotics. Binds to CL990; an antimitotic-antibiotic compound. From Klebsiella pneumoniae.
   4998..5045    +  polyA_signal   HSV TK poly(A) signal: herpes simplex virus thymidine kinase polyadenylation signal (Cole and Stacy, 1985)
   5136..5152    -  polyA_signal   bGH poly(A) signal (fragment): bovine growth hormone polyadenylation signal
   5374..5962    +  rep_origin     ori: high-copy-number ColE1/pMB1/pBR322/pUC origin of replication
>Addgene plasmid #100730 | FKBP-beta2(616-951)-mRuby2 | depositor full sequence | sequence record 189372 | FKBP-beta2(616-951)-mRuby2 sequence 6076 bps
TAGTTATTAATAGTAATCAATTACGGGGTCATTAGTTCATAGCCCATATATGGAGTTCCGCGTTACATAA
CTTACGGTAAATGGCCCGCCTGGCTGACCGCCCAACGACCCCCGCCCATTGACGTCAATAATGACGTATG
TTCCCATAGTAACGCCAATAGGGACTTTCCATTGACGTCAATGGGTGGAGTATTTACGGTAAACTGCCCA
CTTGGCAGTACATCAAGTGTATCATATGCCAAGTACGCCCCCTATTGACGTCAATGACGGTAAATGGCCC
GCCTGGCATTATGCCCAGTACATGACCTTATGGGACTTTCCTACTTGGCAGTACATCTACGTATTAGTCA
TCGCTATTACCATGGTGATGCGGTTTTGGCAGTACATCAATGGGCGTGGATAGCGGTTTGACTCACGGGG
ATTTCCAAGTCTCCACCCCATTGACGTCAATGGGAGTTTGTTTTGGCACCAAAATCAACGGGACTTTCCA
AAATGTCGTAACAACTCCGCCCCATTGACGCAAATGGGCGGTAGGCGTGTACGGTGGGAGGTCTATATAA
GCAGAGCTGGTTTAGTGAACCGTCAGATCCGCTAGCGCTACCGGACTCAGATCTCGAGAGATCGATGTGA
ATGGGGGCCCTGAACCCGCCAAGAACCTGTACACCATGGGAGTGCAGGTGGAAACCATCTCCCCAGGAGA
CGGGCGCACCTTCCCCAAGCGCGGCCAGACCTGCGTGGTGCACTACACCGGGATGCTTGAAGATGGAAAG
AAATTTGATTCCTCCCGGGACAGAAACAAGCCCTTTAAGTTTATGCTAGGCAAGCAGGAGGTGATCCGAG
GCTGGGAAGAAGGGGTTGCCCAGATGAGTGTGGGTCAGAGAGCCAAACTGACTATATCTCCAGATTATGC
CTATGGTGCCACTGGGCACCCAGGCATCATCCCACCACATGCCACTCTCGTCTTCGATGTGGAGCTTCTA
AAACTGGAACGGTACCGCGGGCCCGGGATCCCCGCCACCATGGAACAGCCTCAGGTTATCCCCTCTCAAG
GTGATCTTCTAGGGGATCTTTTAAACCTTGACCTCGGTCCCCCAGTCAATGTGCCACAGGTGTCCTCCAT
GCAGATGGGAGCAGTGGATCTCCTAGGAGGAGGACTAGATAGTCTGCTTGGCAGTGACCTTGGCGGGGGC
ATTGGAGGAAGTCCGGCAGTGGGACAATCCTTCATCCCATCATCGGTCCCTGCAACCTTTGCTCCTTCAC
CTACACCTGCTGTGGTCAGCAGTGGACTGAATGACCTGTTTGAACTCTCCACAGGGATAGGCATGGCACC
TGGTGGATATGTGGCTCCTAAGGCTGTCTGGCTACCTGCAGTAAAGGCTAAAGGCTTGGAGATTTCCGGA
ACATTTACTCACCGCCAAGGGCACATCTATATGGAAATGAACTTCACCAATAAAGCTCTGCAGCACATGA
CAGATTTTGCAATCCAGTTTAACAAAAATAGCTTTGGTGTCATCCCCAGCACTCCTCTGGCCATCCATAC
ACCACTGATGCCAAACCAGAGCATTGATGTCTCCCTGCCTCTCAATACCTTGGGCCCAGTCATGAAGATG
GAACCTCTGAATAACCTCCAGGTGGCTGTGAAAAACAATATCGATGTCTTCTACTTCAGCTGCCTCATCC
CACTCAATGTGCTTTTTGTAGAAGATGGCAAAATGGAGCGCCAGGTCTTCCTTGCAACATGGAAGGATAT
TCCCAATGAAAATGAACTTCAGTTTCAGATTAAGGAATGTCATTTAAATGCTGACACTGTTTCCAGCAAG
TTGCAAAACAACAATGTTTATACTATTGCCAAGAGGAATGTGGAAGGGCAGGACATGCTGTACCAATCCC
TGAAGCTCACTAATGGCATTTGGATTTTGGCCGAACTACGTATCCAGCCAGGAAACCCCAATTACACGCT
GTCACTGAAGTGTAGAGCTCCTGAAGTCTCTCAATACATCTATCAGGTCTACGACAGCATTTTGAAAAAC
TTACCGGTCATGGTGTCTAAGGGCGAAGAGCTGATCAAGGAAAATATGCGTATGAAGGTGGTCATGGAAG
GTTCGGTCAACGGCCACCAATTCAAATGCACAGGTGAAGGAGAAGGCAATCCGTACATGGGAACTCAAAC
CATGAGGATCAAAGTCATCGAGGGAGGACCCCTGCCATTTGCCTTTGACATTCTTGCCACGTCGTTCATG
TATGGCAGCCGTACTTTTATCAAGTACCCGAAAGGCATTCCTGATTTCTTTAAACAGTCCTTTCCTGAGG
GTTTTACTTGGGAAAGAGTTACGAGATACGAAGATGGTGGAGTCGTCACCGTCATGCAGGACACCAGCCT
TGAGGATGGCTGTCTCGTTTACCACGTCCAAGTCAGAGGGGTAAACTTTCCCTCCAATGGTCCCGTGATG
CAGAAGAAGACCAAGGGTTGGGAGCCTAATACAGAGATGATGTATCCAGCAGATGGTGGTCTGAGGGGAT
ACACTCATATGGCACTGAAAGTTGATGGTGGTGGCCATCTGTCTTGCTCTTTCGTAACAACTTACAGGTC
AAAAAAGACCGTCGGGAACATCAAGATGCCCGGTATCCATGCCGTTGATCACCGCCTGGAAAGGTTAGAG
GAAAGTGACAATGAAATGTTCGTAGTACAACGCGAACACGCAGTTGCCAAGTTCGCCGGGCTTGGTGGTG
GGATGGACGAGCGCGGCCGCGACTCTAGATCATAATCAGCCATACCACATTTGTAGAGGTTTTACTTGCT
TTAAAAAACCTCCCACACCTCCCCCTGAACCTGAAACATAAAATGAATGCAATTGTTGTTGTTAACTTGT
TTATTGCAGCTTATAATGGTTACAAATAAAGCAATAGCATCACAAATTTCACAAATAAAGCATTTTTTTC
ACTGCATTCTAGTTGTGGTTTGTCCAAACTCATCAATGTATCTTAAGGCGTAAATTGTAAGCGTTAATAT
TTTGTTAAAATTCGCGTTAAATTTTTGTTAAATCAGCTCATTTTTTAACCAATAGGCCGAAATCGGCAAA
ATCCCTTATAAATCAAAAGAATAGACCGAGATAGGGT
[37 nt withheld, positions 3118-3154]
AAAGAACGTGGACTCCAACGTCAAAGG
[49 nt withheld, positions 3182-3230]
T
[91 nt withheld, positions 3232-3322]
G
[124 nt withheld, positions 3324-3447]
CAGGTGGCACTTTTCGGGGAAATGTGCGCGGAACCCCTATTTGTTTATTTTTCTAAATACATTCAAATAT
GTATCCGCTCATGAGACAATAACCCTGATAAATGCTTCAATAATATTGAAAAAGGAAGAGTCCTGAGGCG
GAAAGAACCAGCTGTGGAATGTGTGTCAGTTAGGGTGTGGAAAGTCCCCAGGCTCCCCAGCAGGCAGAAG
TATGCAAAGCATGCATCTCAATTAGTCAGCAACCAGGTGTGGAAAGTCCCCAGGCTCCCCAGCAGGCAGA
AGTATGCAAAGCATGCATCTCAATTAGTCAGCAACCATAGTCCCGCCCCTAACTCCGCCCATCCCGCCCC
TAACTCCGCCCAGTTCCGCCCATTCTCCGCCCCATGGCTGACTAATTTTTTTTATTTATGCAGAGGCCGA
GGCCGCCTCGGCCTCTGAGCTATTCCAGAAGTAGTGAGGAGGCTTTTTTGGAGGCCTAGGCTTTTGCAAA
GATCGATCAAGAGACAGGATGAGGATCGTTTCGCATGATTGAACAAGATGGATTGCACGCAGGTTCTCCG
GCCGCTTGGGTGGAGAGGCTATTCGGCTATGACTGGGCACAACAGACAATCGGCTGCTCTGATGCCGCCG
TGTTCCGGCTGTCAGCGCAGGGGCGCCCGGTTCTTTTTGTCAAGACCGACCTGTCCGGTGCCCTGAATGA
ACTGCAAGACGAGGCAGCGCGGCTATCGTGGCTGGCCACGACGGGCGTTCCTTGCGCAGCTGTGCTCGAC
GTTGTCACTGAAGCGGGAAGGGACTGGCTGCTATTGGGCGAAGTGCCGGGGCAGGATCTCCTGTCATCTC
ACCTTGCTCCTGCCGAGAAAGTATCCATCATGGCTGATGCAATGCGGCGGCTGCATACGCTTGATCCGGC
TACCTGCCCATTCGACCACCAAGCGAAACATCGCATCGAGCGAGCACGTACTCGGATGGAAGCCGGTCTT
GTCGATCAGGATGATCTGGACGAAGAGCATCAGGGGCTCGCGCCAGCCGAACTGTTCGCCAGGCTCAAGG
CGAGCATGCCCGACGGCGAGGATCTCGTCGTGACCCATGGCGATGCCTGCTTGCCGAATATCATGGTGGA
AAATGGCCGCTTTTCTGGATTCATCGACTGTGGCCGGCTGGGTGTGGCGGACCGCTATCAGGACATAGCG
TTGGCTACCCGTGATATTGCTGAAGAGCTTGGCGGCGAATGGGCTGACCGCTTCCTCGTGCTTTACGGTA
TCGCCGCTCCCGATTCGCAGCGCATCGCCTTCTATCGCCTTCTTGACGAGTTCTTCTGAGCGGGACTCTG
GGGTTCGAAATGACCGACCAAGCGACGCCCAACCTGCCATCACGAGATTTCGATTCCACCGCCGCCTTCT
ATGAAAGGTTGGGCTTCGGAATCGTTTTCCGGGACGCCGGCTGGATGATCCTCCAGCGCGGGGATCTCAT
GCTGGAGTTCTTCGCCCACCCTAGGGGGAGGCTAACTGAAACACGGAAGGAGACAATACCGGAAGGAACC
CGCGCTATGACGGCAATAAAAAGACAGAATAAAACGCACGGTGTTGGGTCGTTTGTTCATAAACGCGGGG
TTCGGTCCCAGGGCTGGCACTCTGTCGATACCCCACCGAGACCCCATTGGGGCCAATACGCCCGCGTTTC
TTCCTTTTCCCCACCCCACCCCCCAAGTTCGGGTGAAGGCCCAGGGCTCGCAGCCAACGTCGGGGCGGCA
GGCCCTGCCATAGCCTCAGGTTACTCATATATACTTTAGATTGATTTAAAACTTCATTTTTAATTTAAAA
GGATCTAGGTGAAGATCCTTTTTGATAATCTCATGACCAAAATCCCTTAACGTGAGTTTTCGTTCCACTG
AGCGTCAGACCCCGTAGAAAAGATCAAAGGATCTTCTTGAGATCCTTTTTTTCTGCGCGTAATCTGCTGC
TTGCAAACAAAAAAACCACCGCTACCAGCGGTGGTTTGTTTGCCGGATCAAGAGCTACCAACTCTTTTTC
CGAAGGTAACTGGCTTCAGCAGAGCGCAGATACCAAATACTGTCCTTCTAGTGTAGCCGTAGTTAGGCCA
CCACTTCAAGAACTCTGTAGCACCGCCTACATACCTCGCTCTGCTAATCCTGTTACCAGTGGCTGCTGCC
AGTGGCGATAAGTCGTGTCTTACCGGGTTGGACTCAAGACGATAGTTACCGGATAAGGCGCAGCGGTCGG
GCTGAACGGGGGGTTCGTGCACACAGCCCAGCTTGGAGCGAACGACCTACACCGAACTGAGATACCTACA
GCGTGAGCTATGAGAAAGCGCCACGCTTCCCGAAGGGAGAAAGGCGGACAGGTATCCGGTAAGCGGCAGG
GTCGGAACAGGAGAGCGCACGAGGGAGCTTCCAGGGGGAAACGCCTGGTATCTTTATAGTCCTGTCGGGT
TTCGCCACCTCTGACTTGAGCGTCGATTTTTGTGATGCTCGTCAGGGGGGCGGAGCCTATGGAAAAACGC
CAGCAACGCGGCCTTTTTACGGTTCCTGGCCTTTTGCTGGCCTTTTGCTCACATGTTCTTTCCTGCGTTA
TCCCCTGATTCTGTGGATAACCGTATTACCGCCATGCAT
