Features (pLannotate 1.2.2; 17 found; start..end, strand, type, name):
     61..364     +  enhancer       CMV enhancer: human cytomegalovirus immediate early enhancer
    365..568     +  promoter       CMV promoter: human cytomegalovirus (CMV) immediate early promoter
    591..618     +  misc_feature   MCS (fragment): multiple cloning site
    666..989     +  CDS            FKBP1A: FKB1A_HUMAN - Also known as FKBP1, FKBP12. Experimental evidence at protein level: Swiss-Prot protein existence level 1. Keeps in an inactive conformation TGFBR1, the TGF-beta type I serine/threonine kinase receptor, preventing TGF-beta receptor activation in absence of ligand. Recruits SMAD7 to ACVR1B which prevents the association of SMAD2 and SMAD3 with the activin receptor complex, thereby blocking the activin signal. May modulate the RYR1 calcium channel activity. PPIases accelerate the folding of proteins. It catalyzes the cis-trans isomerization of proline imidic peptide bonds in oligop
    989..1011    +  misc_feature   MCS (fragment): multiple cloning site
   1020..2030    +  CDS            AP2B1 (fragment): AP2B1_BOVIN - Also known as CLAPB1. Experimental evidence at protein level: Swiss-Prot protein existence level 1. Component of the adaptor protein complex 2 (AP-2). Adaptor protein complexes function in protein transport via transport vesicles in different membrane traffic pathways. Adaptor protein complexes are vesicle coat components and appear to be involved in cargo selection and vesicle formation. AP-2 is involved in clathrin-dependent endocytosis in which cargo proteins are incorporated into vesicles surrounded by clathrin (clathrin-coated vesicles, CCVs) which are destined for fusion wi
   2040..2742    +  CDS            mRuby2 (fragment): monomeric red fluorescent protein derived from mRuby, with improved photophysical properties (Lam et al., 2012)
   2758..2841    +  CDS            large T antigen (fragment): large T antigen from SV40 (simian virus 40)
   2864..2985    +  polyA_signal   SV40 poly(A) signal: SV40 polyadenylation signal
   3019..3447    -  rep_origin     f1 ori (sequence partly withheld): f1 bacteriophage origin of replication; arrow indicates direction of (+) strand synthesis
   3474..3578    +  promoter       AmpR promoter: bla
   3580..3937    +  promoter       SV40 promoter: SV40 enhancer and early promoter
   3972..4766    +  CDS            NeoR/KanR: aminoglycoside phosphotransferase from Tn5; aph(3')-II (or nptII); confers resistance to neomycin, kanamycin, and G418 (Geneticin®)
   4787..4939    +  CDS            ble (fragment): BLE_KLEPN - Experimental evidence at protein level: Swiss-Prot protein existence level 1. Binding protein with a strong affinity to the bleomycin family of antibiotics. Binds to CL990; an antimitotic-antibiotic compound. From Klebsiella pneumoniae.
   4998..5045    +  polyA_signal   HSV TK poly(A) signal: herpes simplex virus thymidine kinase polyadenylation signal (Cole and Stacy, 1985)
   5136..5152    -  polyA_signal   bGH poly(A) signal (fragment): bovine growth hormone polyadenylation signal
   5374..5962    +  rep_origin     ori: high-copy-number ColE1/pMB1/pBR322/pUC origin of replication
>Addgene plasmid #100730 | FKBP-beta2(616-951)-mRuby2 | addgene full sequence | sequence record 193574 | Addgene NGS Result
TAGTTATTAATAGTAATCAATTACGGGGTCATTAGTTCATAGCCCATATATGGAGTTCCGCGTTACATAA
CTTACGGTAAATGGCCCGCCTGGCTGACCGCCCAACGACCCCCGCCCATTGACGTCAATAATGACGTATG
TTCCCATAGTAACGCCAATAGGGACTTTCCATTGACGTCAATGGGTGGAGTATTTACGGTAAACTGCCCA
CTTGGCAGTACATCAAGTGTATCATATGCCAAGTACGCCCCCTATTGACGTCAATGACGGTAAATGGCCC
GCCTGGCATTATGCCCAGTACATGACCTTATGGGACTTTCCTACTTGGCAGTACATCTACGTATTAGTCA
TCGCTATTACCATGGTGATGCGGTTTTGGCAGTACATCAATGGGCGTGGATAGCGGTTTGACTCACGGGG
ATTTCCAAGTCTCCACCCCATTGACGTCAATGGGAGTTTGTTTTGGCACCAAAATCAACGGGACTTTCCA
AAATGTCGTAACAACTCCGCCCCATTGACGCAAATGGGCGGTAGGCGTGTACGGTGGGAGGTCTATATAA
GCAGAGCTGGTTTAGTGAACCGTCAGATCCGCTAGCGCTACCGGACTCAGATCTCGAGAGATCGATGTGA
ATGGGGGCCCTGAACCCGCCAAGAACCTGTACACCATGGGAGTGCAGGTGGAAACCATCTCCCCAGGAGA
CGGGCGCACCTTCCCCAAGCGCGGCCAGACCTGCGTGGTGCACTACACCGGGATGCTTGAAGATGGAAAG
AAATTTGATTCCTCCCGGGACAGAAACAAGCCCTTTAAGTTTATGCTAGGCAAGCAGGAGGTGATCCGAG
GCTGGGAAGAAGGGGTTGCCCAGATGAGTGTGGGTCAGAGAGCCAAACTGACTATATCTCCAGATTATGC
CTATGGTGCCACTGGGCACCCAGGCATCATCCCACCACATGCCACTCTCGTCTTCGATGTGGAGCTTCTA
AAACTGGAACGGTACCGCGGGCCCGGGATCCCCGCCACCATGGAACAGCCTCAGGTTATCCCCTCTCAAG
GTGATCTTCTAGGGGATCTTTTAAACCTTGACCTCGGTCCCCCAGTCAATGTGCCACAGGTGTCCTCCAT
GCAGATGGGAGCAGTGGATCTCCTAGGAGGAGGACTAGATAGTCTGCTTGGCAGTGACCTTGGCGGGGGC
ATTGGAGGAAGTCCGGCAGTGGGACAATCCTTCATCCCATCATCGGTCCCTGCAACCTTTGCTCCTTCAC
CTACACCTGCTGTGGTCAGCAGTGGACTGAATGACCTGTTTGAACTCTCCACAGGGATAGGCATGGCACC
TGGTGGATATGTGGCTCCTAAGGCTGTCTGGCTACCTGCAGTAAAGGCTAAAGGCTTGGAGATTTCCGGA
ACATTTACTCACCGCCAAGGGCACATCTATATGGAAATGAACTTCACCAATAAAGCTCTGCAGCACATGA
CAGATTTTGCAATCCAGTTTAACAAAAATAGCTTTGGTGTCATCCCCAGCACTCCTCTGGCCATCCATAC
ACCACTGATGCCAAACCAGAGCATTGATGTCTCCCTGCCTCTCAATACCTTGGGCCCAGTCATGAAGATG
GAACCTCTGAATAACCTCCAGGTGGCTGTGAAAAACAATATCGATGTCTTCTACTTCAGCTGCCTCATCC
CACTCAATGTGCTTTTTGTAGAAGATGGCAAAATGGAGCGCCAGGTCTTCCTTGCAACATGGAAGGATAT
TCCCAATGAAAATGAACTTCAGTTTCAGATTAAGGAATGTCATTTAAATGCTGACACTGTTTCCAGCAAG
TTGCAAAACAACAATGTTTATACTATTGCCAAGAGGAATGTGGAAGGGCAGGACATGCTGTACCAATCCC
TGAAGCTCACTAATGGCATTTGGATTTTGGCCGAACTACGTATCCAGCCAGGAAACCCCAATTACACGCT
GTCACTGAAGTGTAGAGCTCCTGAAGTCTCTCAATACATCTATCAGGTCTACGACAGCATTTTGAAAAAC
TTACCGGTCATGGTGTCTAAGGGCGAAGAGCTGATCAAGGAAAATATGCGTATGAAGGTGGTCATGGAAG
GTTCGGTCAACGGCCACCAATTCAAATGCACAGGTGAAGGAGAAGGCAATCCGTACATGGGAACTCAAAC
CATGAGGATCAAAGTCATCGAGGGAGGACCCCTGCCATTTGCCTTTGACATTCTTGCCACGTCGTTCATG
TATGGCAGCCGTACTTTTATCAAGTACCCGAAAGGCATTCCTGATTTCTTTAAACAGTCCTTTCCTGAGG
GTTTTACTTGGGAAAGAGTTACGAGATACGAAGATGGTGGAGTCGTCACCGTCATGCAGGACACCAGCCT
TGAGGATGGCTGTCTCGTTTACCACGTCCAAGTCAGAGGGGTAAACTTTCCCTCCAATGGTCCCGTGATG
CAGAAGAAGACCAAGGGTTGGGAGCCTAATACAGAGATGATGTATCCAGCAGATGGTGGTCTGAGGGGAT
ACACTCATATGGCACTGAAAGTTGATGGTGGTGGCCATCTGTCTTGCTCTTTCGTAACAACTTACAGGTC
AAAAAAGACCGTCGGGAACATCAAGATGCCCGGTATCCATGCCGTTGATCACCGCCTGGAAAGGTTAGAG
GAAAGTGACAATGAAATGTTCGTAGTACAACGCGAACACGCAGTTGCCAAGTTCGCCGGGCTTGGTGGTG
GGATGGACGAGCGCGGCCGCGACTCTAGATCATAATCAGCCATACCACATTTGTAGAGGTTTTACTTGCT
TTAAAAAACCTCCCACACCTCCCCCTGAACCTGAAACATAAAATGAATGCAATTGTTGTTGTTAACTTGT
TTATTGCAGCTTATAATGGTTACAAATAAAGCAATAGCATCACAAATTTCACAAATAAAGCATTTTTTTC
ACTGCATTCTAGTTGTGGTTTGTCCAAACTCATCAATGTATCTTAAGGCGTAAATTGTAAGCGTTAATAT
TTTGTTAAAATTCGCGTTAAATTTTTGTTAAATCAGCTCATTTTTTAACCAATAGGCCGAAATCGGCAAA
ATCCCTTATAAATCAAAAGAATAGACCGAGATAGGGT
[37 nt withheld, positions 3118-3154]
AAAGAACGTGGACTCCAACGTCAAAGG
[49 nt withheld, positions 3182-3230]
T
[91 nt withheld, positions 3232-3322]
G
[124 nt withheld, positions 3324-3447]
CAGGTGGCACTTTTCGGGGAAATGTGCGCGGAACCCCTATTTGTTTATTTTTCTAAATACATTCAAATAT
GTATCCGCTCATGAGACAATAACCCTGATAAATGCTTCAATAATATTGAAAAAGGAAGAGTCCTGAGGCG
GAAAGAACCAGCTGTGGAATGTGTGTCAGTTAGGGTGTGGAAAGTCCCCAGGCTCCCCAGCAGGCAGAAG
TATGCAAAGCATGCATCTCAATTAGTCAGCAACCAGGTGTGGAAAGTCCCCAGGCTCCCCAGCAGGCAGA
AGTATGCAAAGCATGCATCTCAATTAGTCAGCAACCATAGTCCCGCCCCTAACTCCGCCCATCCCGCCCC
TAACTCCGCCCAGTTCCGCCCATTCTCCGCCCCATGGCTGACTAATTTTTTTTATTTATGCAGAGGCCGA
GGCCGCCTCGGCCTCTGAGCTATTCCAGAAGTAGTGAGGAGGCTTTTTTGGAGGCCTAGGCTTTTGCAAA
GATCGATCAAGAGACAGGATGAGGATCGTTTCGCATGATTGAACAAGATGGATTGCACGCAGGTTCTCCG
GCCGCTTGGGTGGAGAGGCTATTCGGCTATGACTGGGCACAACAGACAATCGGCTGCTCTGATGCCGCCG
TGTTCCGGCTGTCAGCGCAGGGGCGCCCGGTTCTTTTTGTCAAGACCGACCTGTCCGGTGCCCTGAATGA
ACTGCAAGACGAGGCAGCGCGGCTATCGTGGCTGGCCACGACGGGCGTTCCTTGCGCAGCTGTGCTCGAC
GTTGTCACTGAAGCGGGAAGGGACTGGCTGCTATTGGGCGAAGTGCCGGGGCAGGATCTCCTGTCATCTC
ACCTTGCTCCTGCCGAGAAAGTATCCATCATGGCTGATGCAATGCGGCGGCTGCATACGCTTGATCCGGC
TACCTGCCCATTCGACCACCAAGCGAAACATCGCATCGAGCGAGCACGTACTCGGATGGAAGCCGGTCTT
GTCGATCAGGATGATCTGGACGAAGAGCATCAGGGGCTCGCGCCAGCCGAACTGTTCGCCAGGCTCAAGG
CGAGCATGCCCGACGGCGAGGATCTCGTCGTGACCCATGGCGATGCCTGCTTGCCGAATATCATGGTGGA
AAATGGCCGCTTTTCTGGATTCATCGACTGTGGCCGGCTGGGTGTGGCGGACCGCTATCAGGACATAGCG
TTGGCTACCCGTGATATTGCTGAAGAGCTTGGCGGCGAATGGGCTGACCGCTTCCTCGTGCTTTACGGTA
TCGCCGCTCCCGATTCGCAGCGCATCGCCTTCTATCGCCTTCTTGACGAGTTCTTCTGAGCGGGACTCTG
GGGTTCGAAATGACCGACCAAGCGACGCCCAACCTGCCATCACGAGATTTCGATTCCACCGCCGCCTTCT
ATGAAAGGTTGGGCTTCGGAATCGTTTTCCGGGACGCCGGCTGGATGATCCTCCAGCGCGGGGATCTCAT
GCTGGAGTTCTTCGCCCACCCTAGGGGGAGGCTAACTGAAACACGGAAGGAGACAATACCGGAAGGAACC
CGCGCTATGACGGCAATAAAAAGACAGAATAAAACGCACGGTGTTGGGTCGTTTGTTCATAAACGCGGGG
TTCGGTCCCAGGGCTGGCACTCTGTCGATACCCCACCGAGACCCCATTGGGGCCAATACGCCCGCGTTTC
TTCCTTTTCCCCACCCCACCCCCCAAGTTCGGGTGAAGGCCCAGGGCTCGCAGCCAACGTCGGGGCGGCA
GGCCCTGCCATAGCCTCAGGTTACTCATATATACTTTAGATTGATTTAAAACTTCATTTTTAATTTAAAA
GGATCTAGGTGAAGATCCTTTTTGATAATCTCATGACCAAAATCCCTTAACGTGAGTTTTCGTTCCACTG
AGCGTCAGACCCCGTAGAAAAGATCAAAGGATCTTCTTGAGATCCTTTTTTTCTGCGCGTAATCTGCTGC
TTGCAAACAAAAAAACCACCGCTACCAGCGGTGGTTTGTTTGCCGGATCAAGAGCTACCAACTCTTTTTC
CGAAGGTAACTGGCTTCAGCAGAGCGCAGATACCAAATACTGTTCTTCTAGTGTAGCCGTAGTTAGGCCA
CCACTTCAAGAACTCTGTAGCACCGCCTACATACCTCGCTCTGCTAATCCTGTTACCAGTGGCTGCTGCC
AGTGGCGATAAGTCGTGTCTTACCGGGTTGGACTCAAGACGATAGTTACCGGATAAGGCGCAGCGGTCGG
GCTGAACGGGGGGTTCGTGCACACAGCCCAGCTTGGAGCGAACGACCTACACCGAACTGAGATACCTACA
GCGTGAGCTATGAGAAAGCGCCACGCTTCCCGAAGGGAGAAAGGCGGACAGGTATCCGGTAAGCGGCAGG
GTCGGAACAGGAGAGCGCACGAGGGAGCTTCCAGGGGGAAACGCCTGGTATCTTTATAGTCCTGTCGGGT
TTCGCCACCTCTGACTTGAGCGTCGATTTTTGTGATGCTCGTCAGGGGGGCGGAGCCTATGGAAAAACGC
CAGCAACGCGGCCTTTTTACGGTTCCTGGCCTTTTGCTGGCCTTTTGCTCACATGTTCTTTCCTGCGTTA
TCCCCTGATTCTGTGGATAACCGTATTACCGCCATGCAT
